Addgene plasmid #54525: mEos3.2-N1
Purpose: (Empty Backbone) Localization: N1 Cloning Vector, Excitation: 507 / 572, Emission: 516 / 580
Depositing lab: Michael Davidson & Tao Xu. Depositing organization: Florida State University, Tallahassee. Publication: Rational design of true monomeric and bright photoactivatable fluorescent proteins. Zhang M, Chang H, Zhang Y, Yu J, Wu L, Ji W, Chen J, Liu B, Lu J, Liu Y, Zhang J, Xu P, Xu T. Nat Methods. 2012 May 13;9(7):727-9. doi: 10.1038/nmeth.2021. PubMed 22581370.
Backbone
  Vector backbone: mEos3.2-N1
  Backbone size (bp): 4750
  Vector type: Mammalian Expression
  Selectable markers: Neomycin (select with G418)
  Tag / fusion protein: mEos3.2 (C terminal on backbone)
Growth in bacteria
  Bacterial resistance: Kanamycin, 50 μg/mL
  Growth temperature: 37°C
  Growth strain: DH5alpha
  Copy number: High Copy
Gene/Insert
  Gene/Insert name: None
  Promoter: CMV
  Tag / fusion protein: mEos3.2 (C terminal on backbone)
  Cloning method: Unknown
  Sequencing primers: 5′ CMV-F; 3′ SV40pA-R
Resource information
  A portion of this plasmid was derived from a plasmid made by: T. Xu; PMID 22581370
Terms and licenses: Academic/Nonprofit Terms; Industry Terms
Depositor comments: mEos3.2 = mEos2 + I102N/H158E/Y189A. Excitation = 507 / 572; Emission = 516 / 580
How to cite: mEos3.2-N1 was a gift from Michael Davidson & Tao Xu (Addgene plasmid # 54525 ; http://n2t.net/addgene:54525 ; RRID:Addgene_54525)
