[The description below was written by a language model from this plasmid's Addgene catalogue record and pLannotate feature annotations shown in this document.]
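Description:
mEos3.2-N1 is an empty mammalian expression backbone of the "N1" cloning-vector type, designed for building fusions in which a protein of interest is placed upstream of the photoconvertible fluorescent protein mEos3.2, so that the tag sits at the C terminus of the fusion. No insert is present. The human cytomegalovirus immediate-early enhancer and promoter drive transcription through a multiple cloning site that lies directly ahead of the mEos3.2 coding sequence, and the transcript is terminated by an SV40 polyadenylation signal. The short large T antigen fragment annotated just before that signal is probably part of the SV40 sequence flanking the poly(A) region, not an expressed element.

mEos3.2 is an improved, truly monomeric variant of the green-to-red photoswitchable protein EosFP, described by the depositor as mEos2 carrying the I102N, H158E and Y189A substitutions. Its recorded excitation/emission maxima are 507/516 nm for the green form and 572/580 nm for the red form.

The plasmid is maintained at high copy in E. coli through a ColE1/pUC-type origin. A single Tn5 aminoglycoside phosphotransferase gene provides both selections: a bacterial bla promoter gives kanamycin resistance in bacteria, while the adjacent SV40 enhancer/early promoter, paired with an HSV TK poly(A) signal, allows G418 selection of stably transfected mammalian cells. An f1 origin is also present, which permits single-stranded DNA production. The small ble and bGH poly(A) fragments look like remnants or incidental matches. The sequenced record is 4,693 nt, slightly shorter than the catalogued 4,750 bp. The record supports its use as a localization and fusion-tagging vector; monomeric photoconvertible proteins of this kind are generally used for protein tracking and single-molecule localization imaging.
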