Features (pLannotate 1.2.2; 14 found; start..end, strand, type, name):
     68..371     +  enhancer       CMV enhancer: human cytomegalovirus immediate early enhancer
    372..575     +  promoter       CMV promoter: human cytomegalovirus (CMV) immediate early promoter
    598..678     +  misc_feature   MCS: multiple cloning site
    686..1366    +  CDS            mEos3.2: improved monomeric variant of green-to-red photoswitchable fluorescent protein EosFP (Zhang et al., 2012)
   1382..1465    +  CDS            large T antigen (fragment): large T antigen from SV40 (simian virus 40)
   1488..1609    +  polyA_signal   SV40 poly(A) signal: SV40 polyadenylation signal
   1643..2071    -  rep_origin     f1 ori (sequence partly withheld): f1 bacteriophage origin of replication; arrow indicates direction of (+) strand synthesis
   2098..2202    +  promoter       AmpR promoter: bla
   2204..2561    +  promoter       SV40 promoter: SV40 enhancer and early promoter
   2596..3390    +  CDS            NeoR/KanR: aminoglycoside phosphotransferase from Tn5; aph(3')-II (or nptII); confers resistance to neomycin, kanamycin, and G418 (Geneticin®)
   3411..3563    +  CDS            ble (fragment): BLE_KLEPN - Experimental evidence at protein level: Swiss-Prot protein existence level 1. Binding protein with a strong affinity to the bleomycin family of antibiotics. Binds to CL990; an antimitotic-antibiotic compound. From Klebsiella pneumoniae.
   3622..3669    +  polyA_signal   HSV TK poly(A) signal: herpes simplex virus thymidine kinase polyadenylation signal (Cole and Stacy, 1985)
   3760..3776    -  polyA_signal   bGH poly(A) signal (fragment): bovine growth hormone polyadenylation signal
   3998..4586    +  rep_origin     ori: high-copy-number ColE1/pMB1/pBR322/pUC origin of replication
>Addgene plasmid #54525 | mEos3.2-N1 | addgene full sequence | sequence record 115694 | Addgene NGS results
CATGCATTAGTTATTAATAGTAATCAATTACGGGGTCATTAGTTCATAGCCCATATATGGAGTTCCGCGT
TACATAACTTACGGTAAATGGCCCGCCTGGCTGACCGCCCAACGACCCCCGCCCATTGACGTCAATAATG
ACGTATGTTCCCATAGTAACGCCAATAGGGACTTTCCATTGACGTCAATGGGTGGAGTATTTACGGTAAA
CTGCCCACTTGGCAGTACATCAAGTGTATCATATGCCAAGTACGCCCCCTATTGACGTCAATGACGGTAA
ATGGCCCGCCTGGCATTATGCCCAGTACATGACCTTATGGGACTTTCCTACTTGGCAGTACATCTACGTA
TTAGTCATCGCTATTACCATGGTGATGCGGTTTTGGCAGTACATCAATGGGCGTGGATAGCGGTTTGACT
CACGGGGATTTCCAAGTCTCCACCCCATTGACGTCAATGGGAGTTTGTTTTGGCACCAAAATCAACGGGA
CTTTCCAAAATGTCGTAACAACTCCGCCCCATTGACGCAAATGGGCGGTAGGCGTGTACGGTGGGAGGTC
TATATAAGCAGAGCTGGTTTAGTGAACCGTCAGATCCGCTAGCGCTACCGGACTCAGATCTCGAGCTCAA
GCTTCGAATTCTGCAGTCGACGGTACCGCGGGCCCGGGATCCACCGGTCGCCACCATGAGTGCGATTAAG
CCAGACATGAAGATCAAACTCCGTATGGAAGGCAACGTAAACGGGCACCACTTTGTGATCGACGGAGATG
GTACAGGCAAGCCTTTTGAGGGAAAACAGAGTATGGATCTTGAAGTCAAAGAGGGCGGACCTCTGCCTTT
TGCCTTTGATATCCTGACCACTGCATTCCATTACGGCAACAGGGTATTCGCCAAATATCCAGACAACATA
CAAGACTATTTTAAGCAGTCGTTTCCTAAGGGGTATTCGTGGGAACGAAGCTTGACTTTCGAAGACGGGG
GCATTTGCAACGCCAGAAACGACATAACAATGGAAGGGGACACTTTCTATAATAAAGTTCGATTTTATGG
TACCAACTTTCCCGCCAATGGTCCAGTTATGCAGAAGAAGACGCTGAAATGGGAGCCCTCCACTGAGAAA
ATGTATGTGCGTGATGGAGTGCTGACGGGTGATATTGAGATGGCTTTGTTGCTTGAAGGAAATGCCCATT
ACCGATGTGACTTCAGAACTACTTACAAAGCTAAGGAGAAGGGTGTCAAGTTACCAGGCGCCCACTTTGT
GGACCACTGCATTGAGATTTTAAGCCATGACAAAGATTACAACAAGGTTAAGCTGTATGAGCATGCTGTT
GCTCATTCTGGATTGCCTGACAATGCCAGACGATAAGCGGCCGCGACTCTAGATCATAATCAGCCATACC
ACATTTGTAGAGGTTTTACTTGCTTTAAAAAACCTCCCACACCTCCCCCTGAACCTGAAACATAAAATGA
ATGCAATTGTTGTTGTTAACTTGTTTATTGCAGCTTATAATGGTTACAAATAAAGCAATAGCATCACAAA
TTTCACAAATAAAGCATTTTTTTCACTGCATTCTAGTTGTGGTTTGTCCAAACTCATCAATGTATCTTAA
GGCGTAAATTGTAAGCGTTAATATTTTGTTAAAATTCGCGTTAAATTTTTGTTAAATCAGCTCATTTTTT
AACCAATAGGCCGAAATCGGCAAAATCCCTTATAAATCAAAAGAATAGACCGAGATAGGGT
[37 nt withheld, positions 1742-1778]
AAAGAACGTGGACTCCAACGTCAAAGG
[49 nt withheld, positions 1806-1854]
T
[91 nt withheld, positions 1856-1946]
G
[124 nt withheld, positions 1948-2071]
CAGGTGGCACTTTTCGGGGAAATGTGCGCGGAACCCCTATTTGTTTATTTTTCTAAATACATTCAAATAT
GTATCCGCTCATGAGACAATAACCCTGATAAATGCTTCAATAATATTGAAAAAGGAAGAGTCCTGAGGCG
GAAAGAACCAGCTGTGGAATGTGTGTCAGTTAGGGTGTGGAAAGTCCCCAGGCTCCCCAGCAGGCAGAAG
TATGCAAAGCATGCATCTCAATTAGTCAGCAACCAGGTGTGGAAAGTCCCCAGGCTCCCCAGCAGGCAGA
AGTATGCAAAGCATGCATCTCAATTAGTCAGCAACCATAGTCCCGCCCCTAACTCCGCCCATCCCGCCCC
TAACTCCGCCCAGTTCCGCCCATTCTCCGCCCCATGGCTGACTAATTTTTTTTATTTATGCAGAGGCCGA
GGCCGCCTCGGCCTCTGAGCTATTCCAGAAGTAGTGAGGAGGCTTTTTTGGAGGCCTAGGCTTTTGCAAA
GATCGATCAAGAGACAGGATGAGGATCGTTTCGCATGATTGAACAAGATGGATTGCACGCAGGTTCTCCG
GCCGCTTGGGTGGAGAGGCTATTCGGCTATGACTGGGCACAACAGACAATCGGCTGCTCTGATGCCGCCG
TGTTCCGGCTGTCAGCGCAGGGGCGCCCGGTTCTTTTTGTCAAGACCGACCTGTCCGGTGCCCTGAATGA
ACTGCAAGACGAGGCAGCGCGGCTATCGTGGCTGGCCACGACGGGCGTTCCTTGCGCAGCTGTGCTCGAC
GTTGTCACTGAAGCGGGAAGGGACTGGCTGCTATTGGGCGAAGTGCCGGGGCAGGATCTCCTGTCATCTC
ACCTTGCTCCTGCCGAGAAAGTATCCATCATGGCTGATGCAATGCGGCGGCTGCATACGCTTGATCCGGC
TACCTGCCCATTCGACCACCAAGCGAAACATCGCATCGAGCGAGCACGTACTCGGATGGAAGCCGGTCTT
GTCGATCAGGATGATCTGGACGAAGAGCATCAGGGGCTCGCGCCAGCCGAACTGTTCGCCAGGCTCAAGG
CGAGCATGCCCGACGGCGAGGATCTCGTCGTGACCCATGGCGATGCCTGCTTGCCGAATATCATGGTGGA
AAATGGCCGCTTTTCTGGATTCATCGACTGTGGCCGGCTGGGTGTGGCGGACCGCTATCAGGACATAGCG
TTGGCTACCCGTGATATTGCTGAAGAGCTTGGCGGCGAATGGGCTGACCGCTTCCTCGTGCTTTACGGTA
TCGCCGCTCCCGATTCGCAGCGCATCGCCTTCTATCGCCTTCTTGACGAGTTCTTCTGAGCGGGACTCTG
GGGTTCGAAATGACCGACCAAGCGACGCCCAACCTGCCATCACGAGATTTCGATTCCACCGCCGCCTTCT
ATGAAAGGTTGGGCTTCGGAATCGTTTTCCGGGACGCCGGCTGGATGATCCTCCAGCGCGGGGATCTCAT
GCTGGAGTTCTTCGCCCACCCTAGGGGGAGGCTAACTGAAACACGGAAGGAGACAATACCGGAAGGAACC
CGCGCTATGACGGCAATAAAAAGACAGAATAAAACGCACGGTGTTGGGTCGTTTGTTCATAAACGCGGGG
TTCGGTCCCAGGGCTGGCACTCTGTCGATACCCCACCGAGACCCCATTGGGGCCAATACGCCCGCGTTTC
TTCCTTTTCCCCACCCCACCCCCCAAGTTCGGGTGAAGGCCCAGGGCTCGCAGCCAACGTCGGGGCGGCA
GGCCCTGCCATAGCCTCAGGTTACTCATATATACTTTAGATTGATTTAAAACTTCATTTTTAATTTAAAA
GGATCTAGGTGAAGATCCTTTTTGATAATCTCATGACCAAAATCCCTTAACGTGAGTTTTCGTTCCACTG
AGCGTCAGACCCCGTAGAAAAGATCAAAGGATCTTCTTGAGATCCTTTTTTTCTGCGCGTAATCTGCTGC
TTGCAAACAAAAAAACCACCGCTACCAGCGGTGGTTTGTTTGCCGGATCAAGAGCTACCAACTCTTTTTC
CGAAGGTAACTGGCTTCAGCAGAGCGCAGATACCAAATACTGTTCTTCTAGTGTAGCCGTAGTTAGGCCA
CCACTTCAAGAACTCTGTAGCACCGCCTACATACCTCGCTCTGCTAATCCTGTTACCAGTGGCTGCTGCC
AGTGGCGATAAGTCGTGTCTTACCGGGTTGGACTCAAGACGATAGTTACCGGATAAGGCGCAGCGGTCGG
GCTGAACGGGGGGTTCGTGCACACAGCCCAGCTTGGAGCGAACGACCTACACCGAACTGAGATACCTACA
GCGTGAGCTATGAGAAAGCGCCACGCTTCCCGAAGGGAGAAAGGCGGACAGGTATCCGGTAAGCGGCAGG
GTCGGAACAGGAGAGCGCACGAGGGAGCTTCCAGGGGGAAACGCCTGGTATCTTTATAGTCCTGTCGGGT
TTCGCCACCTCTGACTTGAGCGTCGATTTTTGTGATGCTCGTCAGGGGGGCGGAGCCTATGGAAAAACGC
CAGCAACGCGGCCTTTTTACGGTTCCTGGCCTTTTGCTGGCCTTTTGCTCACATGTTCTTTCCTGCGTTA
TCCCCTGATTCTGTGGATAACCGTATTACCGC
