>Addgene plasmid #54525 | mEos3.2-N1 | depositor partial sequence | sequence record 84922 | insert sequence
TGACGCAAATGGGCGGTAGGCGTGTACGGTGGGAGGTCTATATAAGCAGAGCTGGTTTAGTGAACCGTCA
GATCCGCTAGCGCTACCGGACTCAGATCTCGAGCTCAAGCTTCGAATTCTGCAGTCGACGGTACCGCGGG
CCCGGGATCCACCGGTCGCCACCATGAGTGCGATTAAGCCAGACATGAAGATCAAACTCCGTATGGAAGG
CAACGTAAACGGGCACCACTTTGTGATCGACGGAGATGGTACAGGCAAGCCTTTTGAGGGAAAACAGAGT
ATGGATCTTGAAGTCAAAGAGGGCGGACCTCTGCCTTTTGCCTTTGATATCCTGACCACTGCATTCCATT
ACGGCAACAGGGTATTCGCCAAATATCCAGACAACATACAAGACTATTTTAAGCAGTCGTTTCCTAAGGG
GTATTCGTGGGAACGAAGCTTGACTTTCGAAGACGGGGGCATTTGCAACGCCAGAAACGACATAACAATG
GAAGGGGACACTTTCTATAATAAAGTTCGATTTTATGGTACCAACTTTCCCGCCAATGGTCCAGTTATGC
AGAAGAAGACGCTGAAATGGGAGCCCTCCACTGAGAAAATGTATGTGCGTGATGGAGTGCTGACGGGTGA
TATTGAGATGGCTTTGTTGCTTGAAGGAAATGCCCATTACCGATGTGACTTCAGAACTACTTACAAAGCT
AAGGAGAAGGGTGTCAAGTTACCAGGCGCCCACTTTGTGGACCACTGCATTGAGATTTTAAGCCATGACA
AAGATTACAACAAGGTTAAGCTGTATGAGCATGCTGTTGCTCATTCTGGATTGCCTGACAATGCCAGACG
ATAAGCGGCCGCGACTCTAGATCATAATCAGCCATACCACATTTGTAGAGGTTTTACTTGCTTTAAAAAA
CCTCCCACACCTCCCCCTGAACCTGAAACATAAAATGAATGCAATTGTT
