>Addgene plasmid #54525 | mEos3.2-N1 | addgene partial sequence | sequence record 90468 | CMV-F 5'-CGCAAATGGGCGGTAGGCGTG-3'
GTGAACCGTCAGATCCGCTAGCGCTACCGGACTCAGATCTCGAGCTCAAGCTTCGAATTCTGCAGTCGAC
GGTACCGCGGGCCCGGGATCCACCGGTCGCCACCATGAGTGCGATTAAGCCAGACATGAAGATCAAACTC
CGTATGGAAGGCAACGTAAACGGGCACCACTTTGTGATCGACGGAGATGGTACAGGCAAGCCTTTTGAGG
GAAAACAGAGTATGGATCTTGAAGTCAAAGAGGGCGGACCTCTGCCTTTTGCCTTTGATATCCTGACCAC
TGCATTCCATTACGGCAACAGGGTATTCGCCAAATATCCAGACAACATACAAGACTATTTTAAGCAGTCG
TTTCCTAAGGGGTATTCGTGGGAACGAAGCTTGACTTTCGAAGACGGGGGCATTTGCAACGCCAGAAACG
ACATAACAATGGAAGGGGACACTTTCTATAATAAAGTTCGATTTTATGGTACCAACTTTCCCGCCAATGG
TCCAGTTATGCAGAAGAAGACGCTGAAATGGGAGCCCTCCACTGAGAAAATGTATGTGCGTGATGGAGTG
CTGACGGGTGATATTGAGATGGCTTTGTTGCTTGAAGGAAATGCCCATTACCGATGTGACTTCAGAACTA
CTTACAAAGCTAAGGAGAAGGGTGTCAAGTTACCAGGCGCCCACTTTGTGGACCACTGCATTGAGATTTT
AAGCCATGACAAAGATTACAACAAGGTTAAGCTGTATGAGCATGCTGTTGCTCATTCTGGATTGCCTGAC
AATGCCAGACGATAAGCGGCCGCGACTCTAGATCATAATCAGCCATACCACATTTGTAGAGGTT
