>Addgene plasmid #54525 | mEos3.2-N1 | addgene partial sequence | sequence record 158933 | CMV-F 5'-CGCAAATGGGCGGTAGGCGTG-3'
GAGCTGGTTTAGTGAACCGTCAGATCCGCTAGCGCTACCGGACTCAGATCTCGAGCTCAAGCTTCGAATT
CTGCAGTCGACGGTACCGCGGGCCCGGGATCCACCGGTCGCCACCATGAGTGCGATTAAGCCAGACATGA
AGATCAAACTCCGTATGGAAGGCAACGTAAACGGGCACCACTTTGTGATCGACGGAGATGGTACAGGCAA
GCCTTTTGAGGGAAAACAGAGTATGGATCTTGAAGTCAAAGAGGGCGGACCTCTGCCTTTTGCCTTTGAT
ATCCTGACCACTGCATTCCATTACGGCAACAGGGTATTCGCCAAATATCCAGACAACATACAAGACTATT
TTAAGCAGTCGTTTCCTAAGGGGTATTCGTGGGAACGAAGCTTGACTTTCGAAGACGGGGGCATTTGCAA
CGCCAGAAACGACATAACAATGGAAGGGGACACTTTCTATAATAAAGTTCGATTTTATGGTACCAACTTT
CCCGCCAATGGTCCAGTTATGCAGAAGAAGACGCTGAAATGGGAGCCCTCCACTGAGAAAATGTATGTGC
GTGATGGAGTGCTGACGGGTGATATTGAGATGGCTTTGTTGCTTGAAGGAAATGCCCATTACCGATGTGA
CTTCAGAACTACTTACAAAGCTAAGGAGAAGGGTGTCAAGTTACCAGGCGCCCACTTTGTGGACCACTGC
ATTGAGATTTTAAGCCATGACAAAGATTACAACAAGGTTAAGCTGTATGAGCATGCTGTTGCTCATTCTG
GATTGCCTGACAATGCCAGACGATAAGCGGCCGCGACTCTAGATCATAATCAGCCATACCACATTTGTAG
AGGTTT
